Addgene plasmid #127635: pSB1C3_mTq-Tat (c-plasmid)
Purpose: Encodes a fluorecent protein with an RNA binding peptide: mTurquoise2-tat.Expression with constitutive E. coli RNAP promoter (J23106), ribozyme PlmJ and RBS BBa_B0034.
Depositing lab: Friedrich Simmel. Depositing organization: Technische Universitaet Muenchen (TUM). Publication: Optimized Assembly of a Multifunctional RNA-Protein Nanostructure in a Cell-Free Gene Expression System. Schwarz-Schilling M, Dupin A, Chizzolini F, Krishnan S, Mansy SS, Simmel FC. Nano Lett. 2018 Apr 11;18(4):2650-2657. doi: 10.1021/acs.nanolett.8b00526. Epub 2018 Mar 27. PubMed 29564885.
Backbone
  Vector backbone: pSB1C3
  Backbone size w/o insert (bp): 2200
  Total vector size (bp): 3296
  Vector type: Bacterial Expression, Synthetic Biology
Growth in bacteria
  Bacterial resistance: Chloramphenicol, 25 μg/mL
  Growth temperature: 37°C
  Growth strain: DH5alpha
  Copy number: High Copy
Gene/Insert
  Gene/Insert name: mTurquoise2 (alt name: CFP)
  Species: Synthetic
  Insert size (bp): 711
  Tag / fusion protein: RNA binding peptide:Tat (C terminal on insert); RNA binding peptide: PCP (C terminal on insert)
Terms and licenses: Academic/Nonprofit Terms; Industry Terms: Not Available to Industry
Depositor comments: The insert mTq2-Tat was designed by G.Grossi and M. Schwarz-Schilling and cloned by A. Dupin and M. Schwarz-Schilling. mTq2 sequence is from Goedhart, J. et al. Nat. Commun. 2012, 3, 751. Tat sequence is from Bayer, T. S. et al. RNA 2005, 11, 1848−57. The peptide linker sequence between between YPet and PCP is TRGGGGS.
How to cite: pSB1C3_mTq-Tat (c-plasmid) was a gift from Friedrich Simmel (Addgene plasmid # 127635 ; http://n2t.net/addgene:127635 ; RRID:Addgene_127635)
