[The description below was written by a language model from this plasmid's Addgene catalogue record and pLannotate feature annotations shown in this document.]
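Description:
pSB1C3_mTq-Tat (c-plasmid) is a small bacterial expression and synthetic-biology plasmid built on the BioBrick backbone pSB1C3. It replicates in E. coli from a high-copy ColE1/pUC-type origin and is selected with chloramphenicol through a cat gene driven by its own promoter and followed by the lambda t0 terminator. Transcription terminators and a BioBrick suffix flank the cloning region, insulating the insert from the rest of the backbone.

The payload is a constitutive expression cassette for the cyan fluorescent protein mTurquoise2 fused at its C terminus to the Tat RNA-binding peptide. According to the record, transcription comes from the constitutive E. coli RNA polymerase promoter J23106. The annotation tool labels this region as a fragment of the closely related J23119, which belongs to the same promoter family. Downstream lies the PlmJ self-cleaving ribozyme, annotated as a hammerhead type III fragment. Such a ribozyme trims the 5' untranslated region so that translation from the following BBa_B0034 ribosome binding site is less dependent on promoter context. The Tat peptide itself is not annotated in the feature table.

The catalogue also lists a PCP peptide tag, and a comment describes a linker between YPet and PCP. These appear to belong to a sibling construct rather than this one, and the record does not resolve the discrepancy. The full sequence is slightly longer than the stated total size. A second, partial sequencing record covers only the backbone and a fragment of the fluorescent protein gene, labelled cEGFP by similarity. The associated work concerns assembling RNA-protein nanostructures in a cell-free expression system, where the fusion would serve as a fluorescent protein that docks onto RNA carrying the cognate Tat-binding motif.
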