Features (pLannotate 1.2.2; 10 found; start..end, strand, type, name):
    138..195     -  terminator     his operon terminator: This putative transcriptin terminator from the E. coli his operon has a 2-bp deletion introduced during synthesis. Its efficiency has not been determined.
    196..216     -  misc_feature   BioBrick suffix: universal suffix for all parts
    373..401     +  promoter       J23119 promoter (fragment): bacterial promoter (Registry of Standard Biological Parts BBa J23119)
    412..465     +  ncRNA          Hammerhead 3 (fragment): Accession: RF00008 - Hammerhead ribozyme (type III)
    515..1231    +  CDS            mTurquoise2: mTurquoise2 is a basic (constitutively fluorescent) cyan fluorescent protein published in 2012, derived from Aequorea victoria. It is reported to be a rapidly-maturing monomer with very low acid sensitivity.
   1526..1569    +  terminator     bacterial terminator: putative bacterial transcription terminator
   1655..1752    +  promoter       cat promoter: promoter of the E. coli cat gene encoding chloramphenicol acetyltransferase
   1753..2409    +  CDS            cat: CAT_ECOLX - Experimental evidence at protein level: Swiss-Prot protein existence level 1. This enzyme is an effector of chloramphenicol resistance in bacteria. From Escherichia coli. This protein is used as a marker in many commonly used cloning vectors, such as pACYC184.
   2433..2527    +  terminator     lambda t0 terminator: transcription terminator from phage lambda
   2710..3298    +  rep_origin     ori: high-copy-number ColE1/pMB1/pBR322/pUC origin of replication
>Addgene plasmid #127635 | pSB1C3_mTq-Tat (c-plasmid) | addgene full sequence | sequence record 263753 | Addgene NGS Result
ATGTTCTTTCCTGCGTTATCCCCTGATTCTGTGGATAACCGTATTACCGCCTTTGAGTGAGCTGATACCG
CTCGCCGCAGCCGAACGACCGAGCGCAGCGAGTCAGTGAGCGAGGAAGCCTGCATAACGCGAAGTAATCT
TTTCGGTTTTAAAGAAAAAGGGCAGGGTGGTGACACCTTGCCCTTTTTTGCCGGACTGCAGCGGCCGCTA
CTAGTATGCACCTCAGGACATCTAGTGATTATCTCGACTTGGATTCGGCACACCAAGTTCCGACCGTGTG
GACGGTAAAGCTACTTCGTCCAACGTTGTATGATCAGGCTGGCATTTCATAATCCAAGCAAGGCACCAAT
CTCGAGATTCAGGATCTTTACGGCTAGCTCAGTCCTAGGTATAGTGCTAGCGAAGCTTCAGTCATAAGTC
TGGGCTAAGCCCACTGATGAGTCGCTGAAATGCGACGAAACTTATGACCTCTACAAATAATTTTGTTTAA
AGTCAGTAAAGAGGAGAAATAGACATGGTTAGCAAGGGTGAAGAACTGTTAACCGGCGTCGTGCCGATTC
TGGTTGAGCTGGATGGTGATGTCAACGGTCACAAGTTTAGCGTTAGCGGTGAGGGCGAGGGCGACGCCAC
CTACGGTAAATTGACCCTGAAGTTTATCTGCACGACCGGTAAGCTGCCGGTTCCGTGGCCGACCCTGGTG
ACGACTCTGTCGTGGGGCGTGCAATGTTTCGCGCGCTATCCGGATCACATGAAACAGCATGACTTCTTTA
AGAGCGCGATGCCGGAAGGCTACGTTCAGGAACGTACGATCTTTTTCAAAGACGACGGTAACTATAAGAC
CCGCGCAGAAGTCAAGTTCGAGGGTGACACGCTGGTGAATCGTATTGAGCTGAAAGGTATTGACTTTAAA
GAGGACGGTAACATCCTGGGTCACAAACTGGAGTATAATTACTTCAGCGACAATGTGTACATCACCGCTG
ATAAACAGAAAAACGGCATTAAAGCAAACTTCAAGATCCGTCACAATATTGAAGATGGCGGCGTGCAATT
GGCCGATCACTATCAACAGAACACCCCGATTGGCGATGGTCCGGTCCTGCTGCCAGATAATCACTACTTG
AGCACGCAATCCAAACTGTCCAAAGATCCGAACGAAAAACGTGACCACATGGTCCTGCTGGAATTTGTTA
CCGCGGCGGGTATCACGCTGGGTATGGACGAACTGTACAAGACCCGTGGTGGCGGCGGCAGCAGCGGTCC
GCGTCCTCGTGGTACCCGCGGTAAGGGTCGTCGCATTCGTCGTTAATGGTACTACTTTCAGCCAAAAAAC
TTAAGACCGCCGGTCTTGTCCACTACCTTGCAGTAATGCGGTGGACAGGATCGGCGGTTTTCTTTTCTCT
TCTCAATCGGTGCTCTAGAAGCGGCTTACTCGAATTCGAGTAAGCCGCTTCTAGATGTCCTGAGGTGCAT
ACTAGTATGCACCTCAGGACATCTAGTGCTCTAGAAGCGGCTTACTCGAATTCCAGAAATCATCCTTAGC
GAAAGCTAAGGATTTTTTTTATCTGAAATTCTGCCTCGTGATACGCCTATTTTTATAGGTTAATGTCATG
ATAATAATGGTTTCTTAGACGTCAGGTGGCACTCGAGTTGATCGGGCACGTAAGAGGTTCCAACTTTCAC
CATAATGAAATAAGATCACTACCGGGCGTATTTTTTGAGTTATCGAGATTTTCAGGAGCTAAGGAAGCTA
AAATGGAGAAAAAAATCACTGGATATACCACCGTTGATATATCCCAATGGCATCGTAAAGAACATTTTGA
GGCATTTCAGTCAGTTGCTCAATGTACCTATAACCAGACCGTTCAGCTGGATATTACGGCCTTTTTAAAG
ACCGTAAAGAAAAATAAGCACAAGTTTTATCCGGCCTTTATTCACATTCTTGCCCGCCTGATGAATGCTC
ATCCGGAATTTCGTATGGCAATGAAAGACGGTGAGCTGGTGATATGGGATAGTGTTCACCCTTGTTACAC
CGTTTTCCATGAGCAAACTGAAACGTTTTCATCGCTCTGGAGTGAATACCACGACGATTTCCGGCAGTTT
CTACACATATATTCGCAAGATGTGGCGTGTTACGGTGAAAACCTGGCCTATTTCCCTAAAGGGTTTATTG
AGAATATGTTTTTCGTCTCAGCCAATCCCTGGGTGAGTTTCACCAGTTTTGATTTAAACGTGGCCAATAT
GGACAACTTCTTCGCCCCCGTTTTCACCATGGGCAAATATTATACGCAAGGCGACAAGGTGCTGATGCCG
CTGGCGATTCAGGTTCATCATGCCGTTTGTGATGGCTTCCATGTCGGCAGAATGCTTAATGAATTACAAC
AGTACTGCGATGAGTGGCAGGGCGGGGCGTAATTTGATATCGAGCTCGCTTGGACTCCTGTTGATAGATC
CAGTAATGACCTCAGAACTCCATCTGGATTTGTTCAGAACGCTCGGTTGCCGCCGGGCGTTTTTTATTGG
TGAGAATCCAAGCCTCGAGCTGTCAGACCAAGTTTACTCATATATACTTTAGATTGATTTAAAACTTCAT
TTTTAATTTAAAAGGATCTAGGTGAAGATCCTTTTTGATAATCTCATGACCAAAATCCCTTAACGTGAGT
TTTCGTTCCACTGAGCGTCAGACCCCGTAGAAAAGATCAAAGGATCTTCTTGAGATCCTTTTTTTCTGCG
CGTAATCTGCTGCTTGCAAACAAAAAAACCACCGCTACCAGCGGTGGTTTGTTTGCCGGATCAAGAGCTA
CCAACTCTTTTTCCGAAGGTAACTGGCTTCAGCAGAGCGCAGATACCAAATACTGTTCTTCTAGTGTAGC
CGTAGTTAGGCCACCACTTCAAGAACTCTGTAGCACCGCCTACATACCTCGCTCTGCTAATCCTGTTACC
AGTGGCTGCTGCCAGTGGCGATAAGTCGTGTCTTACCGGGTTGGACTCAAGACGATAGTTACCGGATAAG
GCGCAGCGGTCGGGCTGAACGGGGGGTTCGTGCACACAGCCCAGCTTGGAGCGAACGACCTACACCGAAC
TGAGATACCTACAGCGTGAGCTATGAGAAAGCGCCACGCTTCCCGAAGGGAGAAAGGCGGACAGGTATCC
GGTAAGCGGCAGGGTCGGAACAGGAGAGCGCACGAGGGAGCTTCCAGGGGGAAACGCCTGGTATCTTTAT
AGTCCTGTCGGGTTTCGCCACCTCTGACTTGAGCGTCGATTTTTGTGATGCTCGTCAGGGGGGCGGAGCC
TGTGGAAAAACGCCAGCAACGCGGCCTTTTTACGGTTCCTGGCCTTTTGCTGGCCTTTTGCTCAC
