Features (pLannotate 1.2.2; 6 found; start..end, strand, type, name):
    173..216     +  terminator     bacterial terminator: putative bacterial transcription terminator
    302..399     +  promoter       cat promoter: promoter of the E. coli cat gene encoding chloramphenicol acetyltransferase
    400..1056    +  CDS            cat: CAT_ECOLX - Experimental evidence at protein level: Swiss-Prot protein existence level 1. This enzyme is an effector of chloramphenicol resistance in bacteria. From Escherichia coli. This protein is used as a marker in many commonly used cloning vectors, such as pACYC184.
   1080..1174    +  terminator     lambda t0 terminator: transcription terminator from phage lambda
   1357..1945    +  rep_origin     ori: high-copy-number ColE1/pMB1/pBR322/pUC origin of replication
   2154..2423    +  CDS            cEGFP (fragment): cEGFP is a basic (constitutively fluorescent) green fluorescent protein published in 2008, derived from Aequorea victoria.
>Addgene plasmid #127635 | pSB1C3_mTq-Tat (c-plasmid) Sequencing Result | analyzer sequence | sequence record 251961
CGTGGTACCCGCGGTAAGGGTCGTCGCATTCGTCGTTAATGGTACTACTTTCAGCCAAAAAACTTAAGAC
CGCCGGTCTTGTCCACTACCTTGCAGTAATGCGGTGGACAGGATCGGCGGTTTTCTTTTCTCTTCTCAAT
CGGTGCTCTAGAAGCGGCTTACTCGAATTCCAGAAATCATCCTTAGCGAAAGCTAAGGATTTTTTTTATC
TGAAATTCTGCCTCGTGATACGCCTATTTTTATAGGTTAATGTCATGATAATAATGGTTTCTTAGACGTC
AGGTGGCACTCGAGTTGATCGGGCACGTAAGAGGTTCCAACTTTCACCATAATGAAATAAGATCACTACC
GGGCGTATTTTTTGAGTTATCGAGATTTTCAGGAGCTAAGGAAGCTAAAATGGAGAAAAAAATCACTGGA
TATACCACCGTTGATATATCCCAATGGCATCGTAAAGAACATTTTGAGGCATTTCAGTCAGTTGCTCAAT
GTACCTATAACCAGACCGTTCAGCTGGATATTACGGCCTTTTTAAAGACCGTAAAGAAAAATAAGCACAA
GTTTTATCCGGCCTTTATTCACATTCTTGCCCGCCTGATGAATGCTCATCCGGAATTTCGTATGGCAATG
AAAGACGGTGAGCTGGTGATATGGGATAGTGTTCACCCTTGTTACACCGTTTTCCATGAGCAAACTGAAA
CGTTTTCATCGCTCTGGAGTGAATACCACGACGATTTCCGGCAGTTTCTACACATATATTCGCAAGATGT
GGCGTGTTACGGTGAAAACCTGGCCTATTTCCCTAAAGGGTTTATTGAGAATATGTTTTTCGTCTCAGCC
AATCCCTGGGTGAGTTTCACCAGTTTTGATTTAAACGTGGCCAATATGGACAACTTCTTCGCCCCCGTTT
TCACCATGGGCAAATATTATACGCAAGGCGACAAGGTGCTGATGCCGCTGGCGATTCAGGTTCATCATGC
CGTTTGTGATGGCTTCCATGTCGGCAGAATGCTTAATGAATTACAACAGTACTGCGATGAGTGGCAGGGC
GGGGCGTAATTTGATATCGAGCTCGCTTGGACTCCTGTTGATAGATCCAGTAATGACCTCAGAACTCCAT
CTGGATTTGTTCAGAACGCTCGGTTGCCGCCGGGCGTTTTTTATTGGTGAGAATCCAAGCCTCGAGCTGT
CAGACCAAGTTTACTCATATATACTTTAGATTGATTTAAAACTTCATTTTTAATTTAAAAGGATCTAGGT
GAAGATCCTTTTTGATAATCTCATGACCAAAATCCCTTAACGTGAGTTTTCGTTCCACTGAGCGTCAGAC
CCCGTAGAAAAGATCAAAGGATCTTCTTGAGATCCTTTTTTTCTGCGCGTAATCTGCTGCTTGCAAACAA
AAAAACCACCGCTACCAGCGGTGGTTTGTTTGCCGGATCAAGAGCTACCAACTCTTTTTCCGAAGGTAAC
TGGCTTCAGCAGAGCGCAGATACCAAATACTGTTCTTCTAGTGTAGCCGTAGTTAGGCCACCACTTCAAG
AACTCTGTAGCACCGCCTACATACCTCGCTCTGCTAATCCTGTTACCAGTGGCTGCTGCCAGTGGCGATA
AGTCGTGTCTTACCGGGTTGGACTCAAGACGATAGTTACCGGATAAGGCGCAGCGGTCGGGCTGAACGGG
GGGTTCGTGCACACAGCCCAGCTTGGAGCGAACGACCTACACCGAACTGAGATACCTACAGCGTGAGCTA
TGAGAAAGCGCCACGCTTCCCGAAGGGAGAAAGGCGGACAGGTATCCGGTAAGCGGCAGGGTCGGAACAG
GAGAGCGCACGAGGGAGCTTCCAGGGGGAAACGCCTGGTATCTTTATAGTCCTGTCGGGTTTCGCCACCT
CTGACTTGAGCGTCGATTTTTGTGATGCTCGTCAGGGGGGCGGAGCCTGTGGAAAAACGCCAGCAACGCG
GCCTTTTTACGGTTCCTGGCCTTTTGCTGGCCTTTTGCTCACATGTTCTTTCCTGCGTTATCCCCTGATT
CTGTGGATAACCGTATTACCGCCTTTGAGTGAGCTGATACCGCTCGCCGCAGCCGAACGACCGAGCGCAG
CGAGTCAGTGAGCGAGGAAGCCTGCATAACGCGAAGTAATCTTTTCGGTTTTAAAGAAAAAGGGCATTAA
AGCAAACTTCAAGATCCGTCACAATATTGAAGATGGCGGCGTGCAATTGGCCGATCACTATCAACAGAAC
ACCCCGATTGGCGATGGTCCGGTCCTGCTGCCAGATAATCACTACTTGAGCACGCAATCCAAACTGTCCA
AAGATCCGAACGAAAAACGTGACCACATGGTCCTGCTGGAATTTGTTACCGCGGCGGGTATCACGCTGGG
TATGGACGAACTGTACAAGACCCGTGGTGGCGGCGGCAGCAGCGGTCCGCGTCCT
